Addgene plasmid #49529: pSK+ chickBMPR-1B DN
Purpose: cloning vector for dominant negative chick BMP receptor 1B
Depositing lab: Lee Niswander & Peter ten Dijke. Depositing organization: Ludwig Institute For Cancer Research, Uppsala Branch. Publication: Distinct roles of type I bone morphogenetic protein receptors in the formation and differentiation of cartilage. Zou H, Wieser R, Massague J, Niswander L. Genes Dev. 1997 Sep 1;11(17):2191-203. 10.1101/gad.11.17.2191 PubMed 9303535.
Backbone
  Vector backbone: pBluescript SK+
  Backbone manufacturer: Stratagene
  Backbone size w/o insert (bp): 2959
  Total vector size (bp): 4500
  Vector type: Bacterial Expression
Growth in bacteria
  Bacterial resistance: Ampicillin, 100 μg/mL
  Growth temperature: 37°C
  Growth strain: DH5alpha
  Copy number: High Copy
Gene/Insert
  Gene/Insert name: BMPR-1B DN (alt names: rpk-1; BMPR-1B; alk-6)
  Species: G. gallus (chicken)
  Mutation: dominant negative mutation (K231R); also P2A, M11V and S18G
  Entrez Gene: BMPR1B (a.k.a. RPK-1)
  Promoter: T3
  Cloning method: Restriction Enzyme; 5′ cloning site BamHI (not destroyed); 3′ cloning site EcoRI (not destroyed)
  Sequencing primers: 5′ T3; 3′ T7
Terms and licenses: Academic/Nonprofit Terms; Industry Terms: Not Available to Industry
Depositor comments: The BMPR-1B insert in this plasmid contains P2A, M11V and S18G mutations when compared to GenBank reference sequence NP_990463.1. These mutations are not a concern for the function of the plasmid, as described in the associated publication.
How to cite: pSK+ chickBMPR-1B DN was a gift from Lee Niswander & Peter ten Dijke (Addgene plasmid # 49529 ; http://n2t.net/addgene:49529 ; RRID:Addgene_49529)
