[The description below was written by a language model from this plasmid's Addgene catalogue record.]
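Description:
pSK+ chickBMPR-1B DN is a pBluescript SK+ based cloning plasmid carrying a dominant negative version of the chicken (Gallus gallus) type I bone morphogenetic protein receptor BMPR-1B, also known as ALK-6 or RPK-1. The backbone is a small, high-copy phagemid of about 3 kb that is propagated in standard E. coli cloning strains under ampicillin selection. With the insert, the plasmid totals roughly 4.5 kb. Although catalogued as a bacterial expression vector, its stated purpose is as a cloning vector holding the receptor cDNA. No feature table accompanies the record, so the individual backbone elements are not itemised.

The insert sits between BamHI and EcoRI sites in the polylinker, both of which were preserved, so the fragment can be excised and moved into other vectors. The record lists T3 as the promoter, with T3 and T7 primer sites flanking the insert at its 5′ and 3′ ends. This phage promoter arrangement is generally suited to in vitro transcription rather than to expression in animal cells. The receptor carries a K231R substitution, which the record identifies as the dominant negative mutation. Such a receptor is expected to interfere with signalling by the endogenous one. Three further changes relative to the reference protein (P2A, M11V and S18G) are also present, and the depositors note that these are not a concern for function. The associated publication concerns the distinct roles of type I BMP receptors in cartilage formation and differentiation. This suggests the plasmid serves as a source of the dominant negative receptor sequence for subcloning in studies of BMP signalling in chick development.
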