>Addgene plasmid #49529 | pSK+ chickBMPR-1B DN | addgene partial sequence | sequence record 76024 | T3 5'-GCAATTAACCCTCACTAAAGG-3'
CCATGGCCTTGCTAAGCTCCAGCAAGTTGAGCGTGGAGAGCAGAAAAGAAGATGGTGAGGGCACAGCACC
TGCCCCTCCACAGAAGAAGCTGTCATGTCAGTGCCACCACCATTGTCCTGAGGACTCAGTCAACAGCACC
TGCAGCACTGATGGCTACTGCTTCACCATAATAGAAGAAGATGATTCTGGTGGACATTTGGTCACCAAAG
GATGTCTAGGATTAGAGGGCTCGGACTTCCAGTGTCGGGACACTCCTATTCCACACCAAAGAAGATCTAT
TGAATGCTGCACAGGCCAAGATTACTGTAACAAACATCTTCACCCAACGCTGCCACCACTGAAAAATCGA
GACTTTGCTGAAGGAAACATTCACCATAAGGCCCTGCTGATCTCGGTGACTGTCTGTAGTATACTACTGG
TGCTTATCATCATATTCTGCTACTTCAGGTACAAGCGGCAAGAAGCCAGGCCCCGCTACAGCATCGGGCT
GGAGCAGGACGAGACCTACATTCCCCCTGGAGAATCCCTGAAGGATCTGATCGAGCAGTCCCAGAGCTCA
GGCAGCGGCTCCGGGCTCCCTCTCCTGGTTCAAAGGACCATAGCAAAACAGATTCAGATGGTAAAACAGA
TTGGAAAAGGTCGCTATGGGGAAGTCTGGATGGGAAAGTGGCGTGGCGA
