>Addgene plasmid #49529 | pSK+ chickBMPR-1B DN | addgene partial sequence | sequence record 76950 | lac-promoter 5'-CACTTTATGCTTCCGGCTCG-3'
ATGACCATGATTACGCCAAGCTCGAAATTAACCCTCACTAAAGGGAACAAAAGCTGGAGCTCCACCGCGG
TGGCGGCCGCTCTAGAACTAGTGGATCCATGGCCTTGCTAAGCTCCAGCAAGTTGAGCGTGGAGAGCAGA
AAAGAAGATGGTGAGGGCACAGCACCTGCCCCTCCACAGAAGAAGCTGTCATGTCAGTGCCACCACCATT
GTCCTGAGGACTCAGTCAACAGCACCTGCAGCACTGATGGCTACTGCTTCACCATAATAGAAGAAGATGA
TTCTGGTGGACATTTGGTCACCAAAGGATGTCTAGGATTAGAGGGCTCGGACTTCCAGTGTCGGGACACT
CCTATTCCACACCAAAGAAGATCTATTGAATGCTGCACAGGCCAAGATTACTGTAACAAACATCTTCACC
CAACGCTGCCACCACTGAAAAATCGAGACTTTGCTGAAGGAAACATTCACCATAAGGCCCTGCTGATCTC
GGTGACTGTCTGTAGTATACTACTGGTGCTTATCATCATATTCTGCTACTTCAGGTACAAGCGGCAAGAA
GCCAGGCCCCGCTACAGCATCGGGCTGGAGCAGGACGAGACCTACATTCCCCCTGGAGAATCCCTGAAGG
ATCTGATCGAGCAGTCCCAGAGCTCAGGCAGCGGCTCCGGGCTCCCTCTCCTGGTTCAAAGGACCATAGC
AAAACAGATTCAGATGGTAAAACAGATTGGAAAAGGTCGCTATGGGGAAGTCTGGATGGGAAAGTGGCGT
G
