>Addgene plasmid #49529 | pSK+ chickBMPR-1B DN | addgene partial sequence | sequence record 76952 | T3 5'-GCAATTAACCCTCACTAAAGG-3'
GTCCTGAGGACTCAGTCAACAGCACCTGCAGCACTGATGGCTACTGCTTCACCATAATAGAAGAAGATGA
TTCTGGTGGACATTTGGTCACCAAAGGATGTCTAGGATTAGAGGGCTCGGACTTCCAGTGTCGGGACACT
CCTATTCCACACCAAAGAAGATCTATTGAATGCTGCACAGGCCAAGATTACTGTAACAAACATCTTCACC
CAACGCTGCCACCACTGAAAAATCGAGACTTTGCTGAAGGAAACATTCACCATAAGGCCCTGCTGATCTC
GGTGACTGTCTGTAGTATACTACTGGTGCTTATCATCATATTCTGCTACTTCAGGTACAAGCGGCAAGAA
GCCAGGCCCCGCTACAGCATCGGGCTGGAGCAGGACGAGACCTACATTCCCCCTGGAGAATCCCTGAAGG
ATCTGATCGAGCAGTCCCAGAGCTCAGGCAGCGGCTCCGGGCTCCCTCTCCTGGTTCAAAGGACCATAGC
AAAACAGATTCAGATGGTAAAACAGATTGGAAAAGGTCGCTATGGGGAAGTCTGGATGGGAAAGTGGCGT
GGCGAAAAGGTAGCTGTCAGAGTGTTTTTTACCACGGAGGAGGCCAGCTGGTTCAGAGAAACAGAAATCT
ACCAAACTGTCCTGATGAGGCATGAAAATATTCTCGGATTCATTGCGGCAGACATTAAAGGCACAGGCTC
TTGGACCCAACTGTATCTCATCACTGACTATCATGAGAATG
